Addgene plasmid #240238: pENTR_CG6867_nostop
Purpose: Gateway entry clone with CG6867 without stop codon
Depositing lab: Justin Bosch & Norbert Perrimon. Depositing organization: Harvard Medical School. Publication: Multi-omic mapping of Drosophila protein secretomes reveals tissue-specific origins and inter-organ trafficking. Bosch JA, Beltran PMJ, Cavers C, LaGraff JT, Melanson R, Singh A, Chen W, Hu Y, Tattikota SG, Liu Y, Hashmi Y, Asara JM, Branon T, Ting AY, Carr SA, Perrimon N. bioRxiv [Preprint]. 2025 Jul 11:2025.07.09.659702. doi: 10.1101/2025.07.09.659702. PubMed 40672250.
Backbone
  Vector backbone: pEntr
  Backbone manufacturer: Thermo Fisher
  Vector type: Gateway shuttle vector
Growth in bacteria
  Bacterial resistance: Kanamycin, 50 μg/mL
  Growth temperature: 37°C
  Growth strain: DH5alpha
  Copy number: Unknown
Gene/Insert
  Gene/Insert name: CG6867 (alt name: CG6867_nostop)
  Species: D. melanogaster (fly)
  Entrez Gene: CG6867 (a.k.a. Dmel_CG6867, CT21241, Dmel\CG6867)
  Cloning method: Gibson Cloning
Terms and licenses: Academic/Nonprofit Terms; Industry Terms: Not Available to Industry
Depositor comments: Please visit https://doi.org/10.1101/2025.07.09.659702 for bioRxiv preprint.
How to cite: pENTR_CG6867_nostop was a gift from Justin Bosch & Norbert Perrimon (Addgene plasmid # 240238 ; http://n2t.net/addgene:240238 ; RRID:Addgene_240238)
