[The description below was written by a language model from this plasmid's Addgene catalogue record and pLannotate feature annotations shown in this document.]
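Description:
pENTR_CG6867_nostop is a Gateway entry clone built on the Thermo Fisher pENTR backbone and carrying the Drosophila melanogaster gene CG6867 with its stop codon removed. It is a 5,427 nt bacterial plasmid that replicates from a high-copy ColE1/pUC-type origin and is selected with kanamycin through an aminoglycoside phosphotransferase (KanR) cassette. The insert was introduced by Gibson assembly. The annotation software did not label the insert itself, but the roughly 2.9 kb unannotated interval between the attL1 and attL2 sites is where the CG6867 sequence would lie.

The attL1 and attL2 sites are the functional core of the construct. In an LR Clonase reaction they recombine with the attR sites of a destination vector, which transfers the flanked sequence directionally into any compatible expression backbone. The entry clone has no annotated promoter positioned to express the gene in fly or other eukaryotic cells, so expression depends on the destination vector chosen. Upstream of attL1, the rrnB T1 and T2 terminators limit read-through transcription from the backbone into the insert. A T7 promoter sits just outside attL2 and points back toward the insert. The short lacI and lacZα fragments are backbone remnants with no evident function.

Omitting the stop codon allows translation to continue past the insert in destination vectors that supply a C-terminal tag or fusion partner, so the clone suits the construction of C-terminally tagged CG6867 proteins. The associated study concerns mapping of Drosophila protein secretomes and inter-organ protein trafficking, although the record does not state which destination vectors or tags were used with this clone.
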