Features (pLannotate 1.2.2; 9 found; start..end, strand, type, name):
    121..213     +  CDS            lacI (fragment): lac repressor; lacI; The lac repressor binds to the lac operator to inhibit transcription in E. coli. This inhibition can be relieved by adding lactose or isopropyl-β-D-thiogalactopyranoside (IPTG).
    268..295     -  terminator     rrnB T2 terminator: transcription terminator T2 from the E. coli rrnB gene
    427..470     +  terminator     rrnB T1 terminator: Escherichia coli rrnB; transcription terminator T1 from the E. coli rrnB gene
    517..553     -  CDS            lacZα (fragment): LacZα fragment of β-galactosidase; lacZ fragment
    569..668     +  protein_bind   attL1: mutant version of attL; recombination site for the Gateway® LR reaction LR Clonase™
   3552..3651    -  protein_bind   attL2: mutant version of attL; recombination site for the Gateway® LR reaction LR Clonase™
   3669..3687    -  promoter       T7 promoter: promoter for bacteriophage T7 RNA polymerase
   3821..4630    +  CDS            KanR: aminoglycoside phosphotransferase; aph(3')-Ia; confers resistance to kanamycin in bacteria or G418 (Geneticin®) in eukaryotes
   4777..5365    +  rep_origin     ori: high-copy-number ColE1/pMB1/pBR322/pUC origin of replication
>Addgene plasmid #240238 | pENTR_CG6867_nostop | addgene full sequence | sequence record 477852 | Addgene NGS Result
CTTTCCTGCGTTATCCCCTGATTCTGTGGATAACCGTATTACCGCCTTTGAGTGAGCTGATACCGCTCGC
CGCAGCCGAACGACCGAGCGCAGCGAGTCAGTGAGCGAGGAAGCGGAAGAGCGCCCAATACGCAAACCGC
CTCTCCCCGCGCGTTGGCCGATTCATTAATGCAGCTGGCACGACAGGTTTCCCGACTGGAAAGCGGGCAG
TGAGCGCAACGCAATTAATACGCGTACCGCTAGCCAGGAAGAGTTTGTAGAAACGCAAAAAGGCCATCCG
TCAGGATGGCCTTCTGCTTAGTTTGATGCCTGGCAGTTTATGGCGGGCGTCCTGCCCGCCACCCTCCGGG
CCGTTGCTTCACAACGTTCAAATCCGCTCCCGGCGGATTTGTCCTACTCAGGAGAGCGTTCACCGACAAA
CAACAGATAAAACGAAAGGCCCAGTCTTCCGACTGAGCCTTTCGTTTTATTTGATGCCTGGCAGTTCCCT
ACTCTCGCGTTAACGCTAGCATGGATGTTTTCCCAGTCACGACGTTGTAAAACGACGGCCAGTCTTAAGC
TCGGGCCCCAAATAATGATTTTATTTTGACTGATAGTGACCTGTTCGTTGCAACAAATTGATGAGCAATG
CTTTTTTATAATGCCAACTTTGTACAAAAAAGCAGGCTCCGCGGCCGCCCCCTTCACCATGTTTCTGGCG
GTTAACCAGAGTCTACAGAATACCAGCAAGAAGAAGCGCAAGCGGCGGACGGCCGAGGATGATCCGCAGG
AGGATTCTGGAGAAGGAACGCCACCAGTTCGTCCCCTGGAACCCAGTGCGTCCAGTGACCAGTTGGTCGG
AGTTGGCAATGGAGCCACTTGCCGGGTGTGTAAGTGCCCGGGCAGGCAGTCCTTGACCCTGGTATACATC
TACCTAGGCGCCCTCACCCTCATCCTGGCCAGCCTCTCAATCGTCTTCTACACGCACACCCAGGACGTCG
AGTCCTTGTCACAGGTGGAAGATAACTATTCGTCGAAATCGTTCCGGGTACAATTCCAGGCGGAGTTAAT
GCGCTCGGAAGAGGAATTAAGGAGACTGGTCAACAGGATAATCGAGGAGGAGCAGGAATTGGTTGGCAGC
ACCACCGCGAGTAGCACCACCCAATCGAGGGATCCTCTGAAGAATGAACGCAAGTTCACGGATAACCTGA
TTAGCCACACAACGCGTCCCACAGGGAAACGAATGCGCCGGGACATCGCCTCCTCCGCTCCGGCATCCAT
GCATGCTGATCCGCTGATCGAGTTCTTCAATCCGAACCATCGCAAGGTTTTGGAGGAGCAAGACACCGAG
ATCCGTAAGCGCACGGGTCAAAAGGGCGCCGCTCCCGGCGGAGATGAGTGGATCTATCTGAACACATACT
GCCGTGTTCCGGAGAAGATAATCACGGGCTTCTGCAAGGGTACCCAGGACTATTGTCCGCCGGCACCGCA
AGGACCAACCGGAGAAGTGGGACCAAAGGGACCACCGGGAAACCCGGGTCTACCTGGCATCCCCGGTCCA
AAGGGAAATCGCGGTGATGTGGGATTACCGGGAGCCCCCGGTGTGGATGGCGTGGGTCATTTGGGTCCCG
CCGGACCTCGCGGTCCTAAGGGAGATGCCGGGGCCACCGGAAGAGCCGGCTTGGATGGACGGGATGGAGT
GCCCGGGGAGCCGGGACTCGATGGCGTACCGGGTCGCGCTGGTGCTGATGGAAAGAATGGCCTGCCTGGA
CGCGATGGCAAGGATGGGCTACACGGCAAGGATGGCAAAGATGGTCTGTCCATCACGGGACCCAAGGGTG
CGCAGGGACCACCAGGCGAACGAGGTCTCAAGGGCATTGCGGGTCCACGTGGTCGACCTGGCAAGCCGGG
AACCAATGGCATACCCGGAGTGCCCGGCATCAATGCCTGGAAGCTGCAATATCCCAATGGCAGCTCCTCC
AACGATCTGCTCATACCGCCTTCTATAACAGACATCCAAGTGCCGGACTTCCAACGCACGGTGATTGTGG
AGGAGGGAAGATCCCTGAATTTGAGCTGCACCGCCACGGGAACTCCGACACCGCAGGTGGAATGGCGACG
TGAGGATGGTCGCACCATTAATGTCAATGGCGTAGAGATGGCCTCCATCAGCGGACAGTTCCTGAGATTC
ACCAATATCACCCGACATCAGATGGCGGCCTACACCTGTTTTGCCAACAATGGCATCGCTCCCGTGGCAA
ATGCCACCTACCTCGTGGAAGTGCAATTTGCTCCCATGATATCGGTGTATCGCCAAATGATCTACGCGGA
ATACCAGAGCAGTGCCACACTCGAGTGTTTGGTGGAGGCATTCCCCGAAGCCATTAGGTATTGGGAACGT
GCCTACGACGGCAAGATCCTCGATCCCAGCGACAAGTACGGCATTGAATCGTACCCAGAGGGTTTCAAGA
CAACCATGCGCTTGACCATCAGTAATCTGCGTAAGGATGACTTTGGGTACTATCATTGTGTGGCCCGAAA
TGAACTAAATGCCACAATGGTCAACTTTGAAATAGCACCCCAAGATCCGAATAGTGAGACCCCGTATGTG
GGAAATAACATGAAGGTATACGGTCAAAGACCGCCGGAGAGCGAGTGTCCCGTTTGCGATCAGTGTCCAG
ATCCCAGCTTGTACCAGTGCAAGGACTCCATACTGAATAACTTTGAAATCCAGGCCACGGGCAATCTCAG
CTATCCGGGATTACCCAAGCGACCAAAGACTTGCTATCTGTATGCCGTGGGCAAGCCCGTTTTCCACAAG
GTGGTCAATGAAAAGTTCGGCTCCTGGCTTAGAGATCCATCTCCGGACAGTGATCGTGAGAAGACGTTCG
TCACTAACGAAAACGATCCGTACAATCTGTTTGAGTTCACCACTCGCATTCAGTACCGAATGAATAGCAT
CCCCCGGAGGAAATACGAGATTCAAGAAGGCTTTCATGGCAATGCACATGTGGTCTTTAACGGTTCGTTT
TACTATCAACAAAGAAACTCGGATCTGGTGGTCAAGCTGGACTTGACCAGCCTGAAAAAGATAACCACAC
AATTGCCATATGCTGGAGTGGCTGCTGCGAATAGGCTTTATACCACGGACTACAACTACATGGACTTCAA
TGTGGATGAAGTGGGCCTGTGGGTGATCTATAGCACCTACAACTCCAACAATACGCTGGTGGCCAAGTTG
GATGCGGAGACGTTGAAGATGCAGTACAACTTTAATATCACCCTGGACCATCATCAGTTTGGTGAGATGT
TCATCGTGTGTGGCAATCTGTATGCCATCGATTCGGGAACGGACAAGAACACCCAGATTCGATATGTAGT
GGACTTGTACAAGGGCAAGCTGCTCAACACGAATCTGCCCTTCTCGAATCCCTTTAGCCATACCACCACC
GTGGGCTACAATCCCCTGACTGTGGAACTCTACTCCTGGGACAAGGGCAACGCACTCACATATCCCATAC
GCTACAATGAGCAGCGTTTAATCTCCGACAATAGTAAGGGTGGGCGCGCCGACCCAGCTTTCTTGTACAA
AGTTGGCATTATAAGAAAGCATTGCTTATCAATTTGTTGCAACGAACAGGTCACTATCAGTCAAAATAAA
ATCATTATTTGCCATCCAGCTGATATCCCCTATAGTGAGTCGTATTACATGGTCATAGCTGTTTCCTGGC
AGCTCTGGCCCGTGTCTCAAAATCTCTGATGTTACATTGCACAAGATAAAAATATATCATCATGAACAAT
AAAACTGTCTGCTTACATAAACAGTAATACAAGGGGTGTTATGAGCCATATTCAACGGGAAACGTCGAGG
CCGCGATTAAATTCCAACATGGATGCTGATTTATATGGGTATAAATGGGCTCGCGATAATGTCGGGCAAT
CAGGTGCGACAATCTATCGCTTGTATGGGAAGCCCGATGCGCCAGAGTTGTTTCTGAAACATGGCAAAGG
TAGCGTTGCCAATGATGTTACAGATGAGATGGTCAGACTAAACTGGCTGACGGAATTTATGCCTCTTCCG
ACCATCAAGCATTTTATCCGTACTCCTGATGATGCATGGTTACTCACCACTGCGATCCCCGGAAAAACAG
CATTCCAGGTATTAGAAGAATATCCTGATTCAGGTGAAAATATTGTTGATGCGCTGGCAGTGTTCCTGCG
CCGGTTGCATTCGATTCCTGTTTGTAATTGTCCTTTTAACAGCGATCGCGTATTTCGTCTCGCTCAGGCG
CAATCACGAATGAATAACGGTTTGGTTGATGCGAGTGATTTTGATGACGAGCGTAATGGCTGGCCTGTTG
AACAAGTCTGGAAAGAAATGCATAAACTTTTGCCATTCTCACCGGATTCAGTCGTCACTCATGGTGATTT
CTCACTTGATAACCTTATTTTTGACGAGGGGAAATTAATAGGTTGTATTGATGTTGGACGAGTCGGAATC
GCAGACCGATACCAGGATCTTGCCATCCTATGGAACTGCCTCGGTGAGTTTTCTCCTTCATTACAGAAAC
GGCTTTTTCAAAAATATGGTATTGATAATCCTGATATGAATAAATTGCAGTTTCATTTGATGCTCGATGA
GTTTTTCTAATCAGAATTGGTTAATTGGTTGTAACACTGGCAGAGCATTACGCTGACTTGACGGGACGGC
GCAAGCTCATGACCAAAATCCCTTAACGTGAGTTACGCGTCGTTCCACTGAGCGTCAGACCCCGTAGAAA
AGATCAAAGGATCTTCTTGAGATCCTTTTTTTCTGCGCGTAATCTGCTGCTTGCAAACAAAAAAACCACC
GCTACCAGCGGTGGTTTGTTTGCCGGATCAAGAGCTACCAACTCTTTTTCCGAAGGTAACTGGCTTCAGC
AGAGCGCAGATACCAAATACTGTTCTTCTAGTGTAGCCGTAGTTAGGCCACCACTTCAAGAACTCTGTAG
CACCGCCTACATACCTCGCTCTGCTAATCCTGTTACCAGTGGCTGCTGCCAGTGGCGATAAGTCGTGTCT
TACCGGGTTGGACTCAAGACGATAGTTACCGGATAAGGCGCAGCGGTCGGGCTGAACGGGGGGTTCGTGC
ACACAGCCCAGCTTGGAGCGAACGACCTACACCGAACTGAGATACCTACAGCGTGAGCTATGAGAAAGCG
CCACGCTTCCCGAAGGGAGAAAGGCGGACAGGTATCCGGTAAGCGGCAGGGTCGGAACAGGAGAGCGCAC
GAGGGAGCTTCCAGGGGGAAACGCCTGGTATCTTTATAGTCCTGTCGGGTTTCGCCACCTCTGACTTGAG
CGTCGATTTTTGTGATGCTCGTCAGGGGGGCGGAGCCTATGGAAAAACGCCAGCAACGCGGCCTTTTTAC
GGTTCCTGGCCTTTTGCTGGCCTTTTGCTCACATGTT
